Addgene plasmid #230932: pAAVtri-CMV-eGFP
Purpose: pAAVtri transgene plasmid is used for producing AAV-CMV-eGFP viruses with the AAVtri triple-plasmid system. This system combines the use of the mini-pHelper-1.0 and AAV helper plasmids carrying different AAV serotypes.
Depositing lab: Qizhao Wang. Depositing organization: AAVnerGene Inc. Publication: AAVone: A cost-effective, single-plasmid solution for efficient AAV production with reduced DNA impurities. Yang R, Tran NT, Chen T, Cui M, Wang Y, Sharma T, Liu Y, Zhang J, Yuan X, Zhang D, Chen C, Shi Z, Wang L, Dai Y, Zaidi H, Liang J, Chen M, Jaijyan D, Hu H, Wang B, Xu C, Hu W, Gao G, Yu D, Tai PWL, Wang Q. Mol Ther Nucleic Acids. 2025 May 14;36(2):102563. doi: 10.1016/j.omtn.2025.102563. eCollection 2025 Jun 10. PubMed 40503174.
Backbone
  Vector backbone: pAAVtri
  Vector type: AAV
Growth in bacteria
  Bacterial resistance: Kanamycin, 50 μg/mL
  Growth temperature: 37°C
  Growth strain: NEB Stable
  Copy number: High Copy
Gene/Insert
  Gene/Insert name: eGFP
  Species: Synthetic
  Promoter: CMV
  Cloning method: Gibson Cloning
Terms and licenses: Academic/Nonprofit Terms; Industry Terms: Not Available to Industry
Depositor comments: . Please visit https://doi.org/10.1101/2025.01.07.631712 for bioRxiv preprint.
How to cite: pAAVtri-CMV-eGFP was a gift from Qizhao Wang (Addgene plasmid # 230932 ; http://n2t.net/addgene:230932 ; RRID:Addgene_230932)
