[The description below was written by a language model from this plasmid's Addgene catalogue record and pLannotate feature annotations shown in this document.]
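Description:
pAAVtri-CMV-eGFP is the transgene (cis) plasmid of the AAVtri triple-plasmid AAV production system. It supplies the reporter genome that is packaged into capsids when co-delivered with the mini-pHelper-1.0 adenoviral helper plasmid and an AAV helper plasmid carrying the chosen serotype. The sequenced record is about 5.2 kb. It is built on the pAAVtri backbone, which replicates in E. coli from a high-copy ColE1/pUC-type origin. Selection is with kanamycin, through a Tn5 aminoglycoside phosphotransferase (NeoR/KanR) gene driven by the bla (AmpR) promoter. The backbone also contains an f1 phage origin and a short fragment of the pBR322 bom region. The recorded growth strain is a recombination-deficient cloning host, a common choice for keeping the repeat-rich ITRs intact.

The payload lies between AAV2 inverted terminal repeats, which are the only cis elements required for replication and encapsidation of the vector genome. The annotation shows the left ITR as two fragments and the right ITR as a full-length feature. Between the ITRs, the human CMV immediate-early enhancer and promoter drive expression. A modified SV40 intron follows and provides a splicing event that tends to improve mRNA output. The coding sequence is mammalian codon-optimised EGFP. Downstream of it are a small multiple cloning site remnant, a WPRE that enhances transcript stability and expression, and the human growth hormone polyadenylation signal.

The resulting AAV-CMV-eGFP particles give strong, constitutive green fluorescence in transduced mammalian cells. This suits them to use as a reporter for assessing vector production, titre and transduction efficiency across serotypes.
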