Features (pLannotate 1.2.2; 15 found; start..end, strand, type, name):
      1..28      +  repeat_region  AAV2 ITR (fragment): inverted terminal repeat of adeno-associated virus serotype 2 inverted
     28..119     -  repeat_region  AAV2 ITR (fragment): inverted terminal repeat of adeno-associated virus serotype 2 inverted
    209..512     +  enhancer       CMV enhancer: human cytomegalovirus immediate early enhancer
    513..711     +  promoter       CMV promoter: human cytomegalovirus (CMV) immediate early promoter
    717..813     +  intron         SV40 intron: modified SV40 intron with splice donor and acceptor sites
    824..1543    +  CDS            EGFP: the original enhanced GFP (Yang et al., 1996) mammalian codon-optimized
   1550..1568    +  misc_feature   MCS (fragment): pBluescript multiple cloning site
   1568..2156    +  misc_feature   WPRE: woodchuck hepatitis virus posttranscriptional regulatory element
   2188..2664    +  polyA_signal   hGH poly(A) signal: human growth hormone polyadenylation signal
   2673..2813    +  repeat_region  AAV2 ITR: inverted terminal repeat of adeno-associated virus serotype 2 inverted
   2818..2869    -  misc_feature   bom (fragment): basis of mobility region from pBR322
   2888..3343    +  rep_origin     f1 ori (sequence partly withheld): f1 bacteriophage origin of replication; arrow indicates direction of (+) strand synthesis
   3369..3473    +  promoter       AmpR promoter: bla
   3474..4268    +  CDS            NeoR/KanR: aminoglycoside phosphotransferase from Tn5; aph(3')-II (or nptII); confers resistance to neomycin, kanamycin, and G418 (Geneticin®)
   4439..5027    +  rep_origin     ori: high-copy-number ColE1/pMB1/pBR322/pUC origin of replication
>Addgene plasmid #230932 | pAAVtri-CMV-eGFP | addgene full sequence | sequence record 458356 | Addgene NGS Result
CTGCGCGCTCGCTCGCTCACTGAGGCCGCCCGGGCGTCGGGCGACCTTTGGTCGCCCGGCCTCAGTGAGC
GAGCGAGCGCGCAGAGAGGGAGTGGCCAACTCCATCACTAGGGGTTCCTGCGGCCGCACGCGTACATTGA
TTATTGACTAGTTATTAATAGTAATCAATTACGGGGTCATTAGTTCATAGCCCATATATGGAGTTCCGCG
TTACATAACTTACGGTAAATGGCCCGCCTGGCTGACCGCCCAACGACCCCCGCCCATTGACGTCAATAAT
GACGTATGTTCCCATAGTAACGCCAATAGGGACTTTCCATTGACGTCAATGGGTGGAGTATTTACGGTAA
ACTGCCCACTTGGCAGTACATCAAGTGTATCATATGCCAAGTACGCCCCCTATTGACGTCAATGACGGTA
AATGGCCCGCCTGGCATTATGCCCAGTACATGACCTTATGGGACTTTCCTACTTGGCAGTACATCTACGT
ATTAGTCATCGCTATTACCATGGTGATGCGGTTTTGGCAGTACATCAATGGGCGTGGATAGCGGTTTGAC
TCACGGGGATTTCCAAGTCTCCACCCCATTGACGTCAATGGGAGTTTGTTTTGGCACCAAAATCAACGGG
ACTTTCCAAAATGTCGTAACAACTCCGCCCCATTGACGCAAATGGGCGGTAGGCGTGTACGGTGGGAGGT
CTATATAAGCACCTGCGTAAGTTTAGTCTTTTTGTCTTTTATTTCAGGTCCCGGATCCGGTGGTGGTGCA
AATCAAAGAACTGCTCCTCAGTGGATGTTGCCTTTACTTCTAGGCGCGCCACCATGGTGAGCAAGGGCGA
GGAGCTGTTCACCGGGGTGGTGCCCATCCTGGTCGAGCTGGACGGCGACGTAAACGGCCACAAGTTCAGC
GTGTCCGGCGAGGGCGAGGGCGATGCCACCTACGGCAAGCTGACCCTGAAGTTCATCTGCACCACCGGCA
AGCTGCCCGTGCCCTGGCCCACCCTCGTGACCACCCTGACCTACGGCGTGCAGTGCTTCAGCCGCTACCC
CGACCACATGAAGCAGCACGACTTCTTCAAGTCCGCCATGCCCGAAGGCTACGTCCAGGAGCGCACCATC
TTCTTCAAGGACGACGGCAACTACAAGACCCGCGCCGAGGTGAAGTTCGAGGGCGACACCCTGGTGAACC
GCATCGAGCTGAAGGGCATCGACTTCAAGGAGGACGGCAACATCCTGGGGCACAAGCTGGAGTACAACTA
CAACAGCCACAACGTCTATATCATGGCCGACAAGCAGAAGAACGGCATCAAGGTGAACTTCAAGATCCGC
CACAACATCGAGGACGGCAGCGTGCAGCTCGCCGACCACTACCAGCAGAACACCCCCATCGGCGACGGCC
CCGTGCTGCTGCCCGACAACCACTACCTGAGCACCCAGTCCGCCCTGAGCAAAGACCCCAACGAGAAGCG
CGATCACATGGTCCTGCTGGAGTTCGTGACCGCCGCCGGGATCACTCTCGGCATGGACGAGCTGTACAAG
TAACGTACGGATATCAAGCTTATCGATAATCAACCTCTGGATTACAAAATTTGTGAAAGATTGACTGGTA
TTCTTAACTATGTTGCTCCTTTTACGCTATGTGGATACGCTGCTTTAATGCCTTTGTATCATGCTATTGC
TTCCCGTATGGCTTTCATTTTCTCCTCCTTGTATAAATCCTGGTTGCTGTCTCTTTATGAGGAGTTGTGG
CCCGTTGTCAGGCAACGTGGCGTGGTGTGCACTGTGTTTGCTGACGCAACCCCCACTGGTTGGGGCATTG
CCACCACCTGTCAGCTCCTTTCCGGGACTTTCGCTTTCCCCCTCCCTATTGCCACGGCGGAACTCATCGC
CGCCTGCCTTGCCCGCTGCTGGACAGGGGCTCGGCTGTTGGGCACTGACAATTCCGTGGTGTTGTCGGGG
AAATCATCGTCCTTTCCTTGGCTGCTCGCCTATGTTGCCACCTGGATTCTGCGCGGGACGTCCTTCTGCT
ACGTCCCTTCGGCCCTCAATCCAGCGGACCTTCCTTCCCGCGGCCTGCTGCCGGCTCTGCGGCCTCTTCC
GCGTCTTCGCCTTCGCCCTCAGACGAGTCGGATCTCCCTTTGGGCCGCCTCCCCGCATCGATACCGAGCG
CTGCTCGAGAGATCTACGGGTGGCATCCCTGTGACCCCTCCCCAGTGCCTCTCCTGGCCCTGGAAGTTGC
CACTCCAGTGCCCACCAGCCTTGTCCTAATAAAATTAAGTTGCATCATTTTGTCTGACTAGGTGTCCTTC
TATAATATTATGGGGTGGAGGGGGGTGGTATGGAGCAAGGGGCAAGTTGGGAAGACAACCTGTAGGGCCT
GCGGGGTCTATTGGGAACCAAGCTGGAGTGCAGTGGCACAATCTTGGCTCACTGCAATCTCCGCCTCCTG
GGTTCAAGCGATTCTCCTGCCTCAGCCTCCCGAGTTGTTGGGATTCCAGGCATGCATGACCAGGCTCAGC
TAATTTTTGTTTTTTTGGTAGAGACGGGGTTTCACCATATTGGCCAGGCTGGTCTCCAACTCCTAATCTC
AGGTGATCTACCCACCTTGGCCTCCCAAATTGCTGGGATTACAGGCGTGAACCACTGCTCCCTTCCCTGT
CCTTTTAATTAAAGGAACCCCTAGTGATGGAGTTGGCCACTCCCTCTCTGCGCGCTCGCTCGCTCACTGA
GGCCGGGCGACCAAAGGTCGCCCGACGCCCGGGCTTTGCCCGGGCGGCCTCAGTGAGCGAGCGAGCGCGC
AGCTGCCTGCAGGGGCGCCTGATGCGGTATTTTCTCCTTACGCATCTGTGCGGTATTTCACACCGCATA
[95 nt withheld, positions 2870-2964]
T
[46 nt withheld, positions 2966-3011]
C
[141 nt withheld, positions 3013-3153]
CCTTTGACGTTGGAGTCCACGTTCTTT
[37 nt withheld, positions 3181-3217]
ACCCTATCTCGGTCTATTCTTTTGATTTATAAGGGATTTTGCCGATTTCGGCCTATTGGTTAAAAAATGA
GCTGATTTAACAAAAATTTAACGCGAATTTTAACAAAATATTAACGCTTACAATTTAGGTGGCACTTTTC
GGGGAAATGTGCGCGGAACCCCTATTTGTTTATTTTTCTAAATACATTCAAATATGTATCCGCTCATGAG
ACAATAACCCTGATAAATGCTTCAATAATATTGAAAAAGGAAGAGTATGATTGAACAAGATGGATTGCAC
GCAGGTTCTCCGGCCGCTTGGGTGGAGAGGCTATTCGGCTATGACTGGGCACAACAGACAATCGGCTGCT
CTGATGCCGCCGTGTTCCGGCTGTCAGCGCAGGGGCGCCCGGTTCTTTTTGTCAAGACCGACCTGTCCGG
TGCCCTGAATGAACTGCAAGACGAGGCAGCGCGGCTATCGTGGCTGGCCACGACGGGCGTTCCTTGCGCA
GCTGTACTCGACGTTGTCACTGAAGCGGGAAGGGACTGGCTGCTATTGGGCGAAGTGCCGGGGCAGGATC
TCCTGTCATCTCACCTTGCTCCTGCCGAGAAAGTATCCATCATGGCTGATGCAATGCGGCGGCTGCATAC
GCTTGATCCGGCTACCTGCCCATTCGACCACCAAGCGAAACATCGCATCGAGAGAGCACGTACTCGGATG
GAAGCCGGTCTTGTCGATCAGGATGATCTGGACGAAGAGCATCAGGGGCTCGCGCCAGCCGAACTGTTCG
CCAGGCTCAAGGCGAGCATGCCCGACGGCGAGGATCTCGTCGTGACCCATGGCGATGCCTGCTTGCCGAA
TATCATGGTGGAAAATGGCCGCTTTTCTGGATTCATCGACTGTGGCCGGCTGGGTGTGGCGGACCGCTAT
CAGGACATAGCGTTGGCTACCCGTGATATTGCTGAAGAGCTTGGCGGCGAATGGGCTGACCGCTTCCTCG
TGCTTTACGGTATCGCCGCTCCCGATTCGCAGCGCATCGCCTTCTATCGCCTTCTTGACGAGTTCTTCTG
ACTGTCAGACCAAGTTTACTCATATATACTTTAGATTGATTTAAAACTTCATTTTTAATTTAAAAGGATC
TAGGTGAAGATCCTTTTTGATAATCTCATGACCAAAATCCCTTAACGTGAGTTTTCGTTCCACTGAGCGT
CAGACCCCGTAGAAAAGATCAAAGGATCTTCTTGAGATCCTTTTTTTCTGCGCGTAATCTGCTGCTTGCA
AACAAAAAAACCACCGCTACCAGCGGTGGTTTGTTTGCCGGATCAAGAGCTACCAACTCTTTTTCCGAAG
GTAACTGGCTTCAGCAGAGCGCAGATACCAAATACTGTTCTTCTAGTGTAGCCGTAGTTAGGCCACCACT
TCAAGAACTCTGTAGCACCGCCTACATACCTCGCTCTGCTAATCCTGTTACCAGTGGCTGCTGCCAGTGG
CGATAAGTCGTGTCTTACCGGGTTGGACTCAAGACGATAGTTACCGGATAAGGCGCAGCGGTCGGGCTGA
ACGGGGGGTTCGTGCACACAGCCCAGCTTGGAGCGAACGACCTACACCGAACTGAGATACCTACAGCGTG
AGCTATGAGAAAGCGCCACGCTTCCCGAAGGGAGAAAGGCGGACAGGTATCCGGTAAGCGGCAGGGTCGG
AACAGGAGAGCGCACGAGGGAGCTTCCAGGGGGAAACGCCTGGTATCTTTATAGTCCTGTCGGGTTTCGC
CACCTCTGACTTGAGCGTCGATTTTTGTGATGCTCGTCAGGGGGGCGGAGCCTATGGAAAAACGCCAGCA
ACGCGGCCTTTTTACGGTTCCTGGCCTTTTGCTGGCCTTTTGCTCACATGTTCTTTCCTGCGTTATCCCC
TGATTCTGTGGATAACCGTATTACCGCCTTTGAGTGAGCTGATCATATGGTTTAAACGTTGGCAG
